Addgene plasmid #248000: pET28-hisSumo-KE-Des27.4
Purpose: Expression of synthetic Kemp eliminase (Des27.4)
Depositing lab: Sarel Fleishman. Depositing organization: Weizmann Institute of Science. Publication: Complete computational design of high-efficiency Kemp elimination enzymes. Listov D, Vos E, Hoffka G, Hoch SY, Berg A, Hamer-Rogotner S, Dym O, Kamerlin SCL, Fleishman SJ. Nature. 2025 Jul;643(8074):1421-1427. doi: 10.1038/s41586-025-09136-2. Epub 2025 Jun 18. PubMed 40533551.
Backbone
  Vector backbone: pET28
  Vector type: Bacterial Expression
Growth in bacteria
  Bacterial resistance: Kanamycin, 50 μg/mL
  Growth temperature: 37°C
  Growth strain: DH5alpha
  Copy number: High Copy
Gene/Insert
  Gene/Insert name: KE-Des27.4
  Species: Synthetic
  Promoter: T7
  Tag / fusion protein: 12xHis-bdSumo (N terminal on insert)
  Cloning method: Golden Gate
Terms and licenses: Academic/Nonprofit Terms; Industry Terms: Not Available to Industry
How to cite: pET28-hisSumo-KE-Des27.4 was a gift from Sarel Fleishman (Addgene plasmid # 248000 ; http://n2t.net/addgene:248000 ; RRID:Addgene_248000)
