[The description below was written by a language model from this plasmid's Addgene catalogue record and pLannotate feature annotations shown in this document.]
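Description:
pET28-hisSumo-KE-Des27.4 is a bacterial expression plasmid built on the pET28 backbone for producing Des27.4, a fully synthetic, computationally designed Kemp eliminase. The 6,348 nt plasmid is propagated in E. coli under kanamycin selection (aph(3')-Ia, KanR) and replicates from a ColE1/pMB1-type origin. The catalogue lists it as high copy, although the annotated backbone also retains the rop gene and the bom mobility region typical of pBR322-derived pET vectors, which usually moderate copy number. An f1 origin is also present, and short tetracycline-resistance gene fragments flanking the lacI region appear to be non-functional backbone remnants.

The expression cassette follows the standard pET arrangement: a T7 promoter immediately followed by a lac operator, the T7 gene 10 ribosome binding site, the open reading frame, and a T7 terminator. A plasmid-borne lacI gene with its own promoter supplies repressor, so transcription is held off until induced with IPTG or lactose in a host that provides T7 RNA polymerase. According to the record, the insert was introduced by Golden Gate cloning and carries an N-terminal 12xHis-bdSUMO fusion. The feature table detects the SUMO domain as a fragment matched to a rice SUMO1 homologue, consistent with a plant-derived SUMO sequence, but it annotates neither the His tag nor the Des27.4 coding region itself, which presumably occupies the unannotated stretch downstream of SUMO. The His tag allows metal-affinity purification, and a SUMO module generally aids solubility and permits tag removal by a cognate SUMO protease. The plasmid is intended for recombinant production of the designed enzyme.
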