Features (pLannotate 1.2.2; 18 found; start..end, strand, type, name):
     10..59      +  CDS            SET1 (fragment): solubility-enhancement tag derived from T7 phage gene 10B
     67..114     +  terminator     T7 terminator: transcription terminator for bacteriophage T7 RNA polymerase
    151..579     +  rep_origin     f1 ori (sequence partly withheld): f1 bacteriophage origin of replication; arrow indicates direction of (+) strand synthesis
    632..689     +  promoter       AmpR promoter (fragment): bla
    698..1513    -  CDS            KanR: aminoglycoside phosphotransferase; aph(3')-Ia; confers resistance to kanamycin in bacteria or G418 (Geneticin®) in eukaryotes
   1635..2223    +  rep_origin     ori: high-copy-number ColE1/pMB1/pBR322/pUC origin of replication
   2409..2548    -  misc_feature   bom: basis of mobility region from pBR322
   2650..2841    -  CDS            rop: Rop protein, which maintains plasmids at low copy number; rop
   2858..3238    +  CDS            YPB1_ECOLX: Protein predicted: Swiss-Prot protein existence level 4. From Escherichia coli.
   3310..3601    -  CDS            TcR (fragment): tetracycline efflux protein; tet; confers resistance to tetracycline
   3616..3637    -  protein_bind   CAP binding site: CAP binding activates transcription in the presence of cAMP. E. coli catabolite activator protein
   3650..4732    -  CDS            lacI: lac repressor; lacI; The lac repressor binds to the lac operator to inhibit transcription in E. coli. This inhibition can be relieved by adding lactose or isopropyl-β-D-thiogalactopyranoside (IPTG).
   4733..4810    -  promoter       lacI promoter: lacI
   4818..5097    -  CDS            TcR (fragment): tetracycline efflux protein; tet; confers resistance to tetracycline
   5119..5137    +  promoter       T7 promoter: promoter for bacteriophage T7 RNA polymerase
   5138..5162    +  protein_bind   lac operator: The lac repressor binds to the lac operator to inhibit transcription in E. coli. This inhibition can be relieved by adding lactose or isopropyl-β-D-thiogalactopyranoside (IPTG). lac repressor encoded by lacI
   5177..5199    +  RBS            RBS: efficient ribosome binding site from bacteriophage T7 gene 10 (Olins and Rangwala, 1989)
   5287..5571    +  CDS            SUMO1 (fragment): SUMO1_ORYSJ - Also known as SMT3, SUM1. Experimental evidence at protein level: Swiss-Prot protein existence level 1. Ubiquitin-like protein which can be covalently attached to target lysines as a monomer. Does not seem to be involved in protein degradation and may function as an antagonist of ubiquitin in the degradation process (By similarity). From Oryza sativa subsp. japonica (Rice).
>Addgene plasmid #248000 | pET28-hisSumo-KE-Des27.4 | addgene full sequence | sequence record 494353 | Addgene NGS Result
TGAGATCCGGCTGCTAACAAAGCCCGAAAGGAAGCTGAGTTGGCTGCTGCCACCGCTGAGCAATAACTAG
CATAACCCCTTGGGGCCTCTAAACGGGTCTTGAGGGGTTTTTTGCTGAAAGGAGGAACTATATCCGGATT
GGCGAATGGG
[124 nt withheld, positions 151-274]
C
[91 nt withheld, positions 276-366]
A
[49 nt withheld, positions 368-416]
CCTTTGACGTTGGAGTCCACGTTCTTT
[37 nt withheld, positions 444-480]
ACCCTATCTCGGTCTATTCTTTTGATTTATAAGGGATTTTGCCGATTTCGGCCTATTGGTTAAAAAATGA
GCTGATTTAACAAAAATTTAACGCGAATTTTAACAAAATATTAACGCTTACAATTTAGGTGGCACTTTTC
GGGGAAATGTGCGCGGAACCCCTATTTGTTTATTTTTCTAAATACATTCAAATATGTATCCGCTCATGAA
TTAATTCTTAGAAAAACTCATCGAGCATCAAATGAAACTGCAATTTATTCATATCAGGATTATCAATACC
ATATTTTTGAAAAAGCCGTTTCTGTAATGAAGGAGAAAACTCACCGAGGCAGTTCCATAGGATGGCAAGA
TCCTGGTATCGGTCTGCGATTCCGACTCGTCCAACATCAATACAACCTATTAATTTCCCCTCGTCAAAAA
TAAGGTTATCAAGTGAGAAATCACCATGAGTGACGACTGAATCCGGTGAGAATGGCAAAAGTTTATGCAT
TTCTTTCCAGACTTGTTCAACAGGCCAGCCATTACGCTCGTCATCAAAATCACTCGCATCAACCAAACCG
TTATTCATTCGTGATTGCGCCTGAGCGAGACGAAATACGCGATCGCTGTTAAAAGGACAATTACAAACAG
GAATCGAATGCAACCGGCGCAGGAACACTGCCAGCGCATCAACAATATTTTCACCTGAATCAGGATATTC
TTCTAATACCTGGAATGCTGTTTTCCCGGGGATCGCAGTGGTGAGTAACCATGCATCATCAGGAGTACGG
ATAAAATGCTTGATGGTCGGAAGAGGCATAAATTCCGTCAGCCAGTTTAGTCTGACCATCTCATCTGTAA
CATCATTGGCAACGCTACCTTTGCCATGTTTCAGAAACAACTCTGGCGCATCGGGCTTCCCATACAATCG
ATAGATTGTCGCACCTGATTGCCCGACATTATCGCGAGCCCATTTATACCCATATAAATCAGCATCCATG
TTGGAATTTAATCGCGGCCTAGAGCAAGACGTTTCCCGTTGAATATGGCTCATAACACCCCTTGTATTAC
TGTTTATGTAAGCAGACAGTTTTATTGTTCATGACCAAAATCCCTTAACGTGAGTTTTCGTTCCACTGAG
CGTCAGACCCCGTAGAAAAGATCAAAGGATCTTCTTGAGATCCTTTTTTTCTGCGCGTAATCTGCTGCTT
GCAAACAAAAAAACCACCGCTACCAGCGGTGGTTTGTTTGCCGGATCAAGAGCTACCAACTCTTTTTCCG
AAGGTAACTGGCTTCAGCAGAGCGCAGATACCAAATACTGTCCTTCTAGTGTAGCCGTAGTTAGGCCACC
ACTTCAAGAACTCTGTAGCACCGCCTACATACCTCGCTCTGCTAATCCTGTTACCAGTGGCTGCTGCCAG
TGGCGATAAGTCGTGTCTTACCGGGTTGGACTCAAGACGATAGTTACCGGATAAGGCGCAGCGGTCGGGC
TGAACGGGGGGTTCGTGCACACAGCCCAGCTTGGAGCGAACGACCTACACCGAACTGAGATACCTACAGC
GTGAGCTATGAGAAAGCGCCACGCTTCCCGAAGGGAGAAAGGCGGACAGGTATCCGGTAAGCGGCAGGGT
CGGAACAGGAGAGCGCACGAGGGAGCTTCCAGGGGGAAACGCCTGGTATCTTTATAGTCCTGTCGGGTTT
CGCCACCTCTGACTTGAGCGTCGATTTTTGTGATGCTCGTCAGGGGGGCGGAGCCTATGGAAAAACGCCA
GCAACGCGGCCTTTTTACGGTTCCTGGCCTTTTGCTGGCCTTTTGCTCACATGTTCTTTCCTGCGTTATC
CCCTGATTCTGTGGATAACCGTATTACCGCCTTTGAGTGAGCTGATACCGCTCGCCGCAGCCGAACGACC
GAGCGCAGCGAGTCAGTGAGCGAGGAAGCGGAAGAGCGCCTGATGCGGTATTTTCTCCTTACGCATCTGT
GCGGTATTTCACACCGCAATGGTGCACTCTCAGTACAATCTGCTCTGATGCCGCATAGTTAAGCCAGTAT
ACACTCCGCTATCGCTACGTGACTGGGTCATGGCTGCGCCCCGACACCCGCCAACACCCGCTGACGCGCC
CTGACGGGCTTGTCTGCTCCCGGCATCCGCTTACAGACAAGCTGTGACCGTCTCCGGGAGCTGCATGTGT
CAGAGGTTTTCACCGTCATCACCGAAACGCGCGAGGCAGCTGCGGTAAAGCTCATCAGCGTGGTCGTGAA
GCGATTCACAGATGTCTGCCTGTTCATCCGCGTCCAGCTCGTTGAGTTTCTCCAGAAGCGTTAATGTCTG
GCTTCTGATAAAGCGGGCCATGTTAAGGGCGGTTTTTTCCTGTTTGGTCACTGATGCCTCCGTGTAAGGG
GGATTTCTGTTCATGGGGGTAATGATACCGATGAAACGAGAGAGGATGCTCACGATACGGGTTACTGATG
ATGAACATGCCCGGTTACTGGAACGTTGTGAGGGTAAACAACTGGCGGTATGGATGCGGCGGGACCAGAG
AAAAATCACTCAGGGTCAATGCCAGCGCTTCGTTAATACAGATGTAGGTGTTCCACAGGGTAGCCAGCAG
CATCCTGCGATGCAGATCCGGAACATAATGGTGCAGGGCGCTGACTTCCGCGTTTCCAGACTTTACGAAA
CACGGAAACCGAAGACCATTCATGTTGTTGCTCAGGTCGCAGACGTTTTGCAGCAGCAGTCGCTTCACGT
TCGCTCGCGTATCGGTGATTCATTCTGCTAACCAGTAAGGCAACCCCGCCAGCCTAGCCGGGTCCTCAAC
GACAGGAGCACGATCATGCGCACCCGTGGGGCCGCCATGCCGGCGATAATGGCCTGCTTCTCGCCGAAAC
GTTTGGTGGCGGGACCAGTGACGAAGGCTTGAGCGAGGGCGTGCAAGATTCCGAATACCGCAAGCGACAG
GCCGATCATCGTCGCGCTCCAGCGAAAGCGGTCCTCGCCGAAAATGACCCAGAGCGCTGCCGGCACCTGT
CCTACGAGTTGCATGATAAAGAAGACAGTCATAAGTGCGGCGACGATAGTCATGCCCCGCGCCCACCGGA
AGGAGCTGACTGGGTTGAAGGCTCTCAAGGGCATCGGTCGAGATCCCGGTGCCTAATGAGTGAGCTAACT
TACATTAATTGCGTTGCGCTCACTGCCCGCTTTCCAGTCGGGAAACCTGTCGTGCCAGCTGCATTAATGA
ATCGGCCAACGCGCGGGGAGAGGCGGTTTGCGTATTGGGCGCCAGGGTGGTTTTTCTTTTCACCAGTGAG
ACGGGCAACAGCTGATTGCCCTTCACCGCCTGGCCCTGAGAGAGTTGCAGCAAGCGGTCCACGCTGGTTT
GCCCCAGCAGGCGAAAATCCTGTTTGATGGTGGTTAACGGCGGGATATAACATGAGCTGTCTTCGGTATC
GTCGTATCCCACTACCGAGATATCCGCACCAACGCGCAGCCCGGACTCGGTAATGGCGCGCATTGCGCCC
AGCGCCATCTGATCGTTGGCAACCAGCATCGCAGTGGGAACGATGCCCTCATTCAGCATTTGCATGGTTT
GTTGAAAACCGGACATGGCACTCCAGTCGCCTTCCCGTTCCGCTATCGGCTGAATTTGATTGCGAGTGAG
ATATTTATGCCAGCCAGCCAGACGCAGACGCGCCGAGACAGAACTTAATGGGCCCGCTAACAGCGCGATT
TGCTGGTGACCCAATGCGACCAGATGCTCCACGCCCAGTCGCGTACCGTCTTCATGGGAGAAAATAATAC
TGTTGATGGGTGTCTGGTCAGAGACATCAAGAAATAACGCCGGAACATTAGTGCAGGCAGCTTCCACAGC
AATGGCATCCTGGTCATCCAGCGGATAGTTAATGATCAGCCCACTGACGCGTTGCGCGAGAAGATTGTGC
ACCGCCGCTTTACAGGCTTCGACGCCGCTTCGTTCTACCATCGACACCACCACGCTGGCACCCAGTTGAT
CGGCGCGAGATTTAATCGCCGCGACAATTTGCGACGGCGCGTGCAGGGCCAGACTGGAGGTGGCAACGCC
AATCAGCAACGACTGTTTGCCCGCCAGTTGTTGTGCCACGCGGTTGGGAATGTAATTCAGCTCCGCCATC
GCCGCTTCCACTTTTTCCCGCGTTTTCGCAGAAACGTGGCTGGCCTGGTTCACCACGCGGGAAACGGTCT
GATAAGAGACACCGGCATACTCTGCGACATCGTATAACGTTACTGGTTTCACATTCACCACCCTGAATTG
ACTCTCTTCCGGGCGCTATCATGCCATACCGCGAAAGGTTTTGCGCCATTCGATGGTGTCCGGGATCTCG
ACGCTCTCCCTTATGCGACTCCTGCATTAGGAAGCAGCCCAGTAGTAGGTTGAGGCCGTTGAGCACCGCC
GCCGCAAGGAATGGTGCATGCAAGGAGATGGCGCCCAACAGTCCCCCGGCCACGGGGCCTGCCACCATAC
CCACGCCGAAACAAGCGCTCATGAGCCCGAAGTGGCGAGCCCGATCTTCCCCATCGGTGATGTCGGCGAT
ATAGGCGCCAGCAACCGCACCTGTGGCGCCGGTGATGCCGGCCACGATGCGTCCGGCGTAGAGGATCGAG
ATCTCGATCCCGCGAAATTAATACGACTCACTATAGGGGAATTGTGAGCGGATAACAATTCCCCTCTAGA
AATAATTTTGTTTAACTTTAAGAAGGAGATATACCATGAGCAAGCATCACCATCATTCAGGCCATCACCA
TACCGGACACCACCATCATTCAGGCAGTCATCACCATTCCGGATCTGCTGCGGGTGGCGAAGAAGATAAG
AAACCGGCAGGTGGCGAAGGTGGCGGTGCCCATATCAACCTGAAAGTGAAAGGTCAAGACGGCAACGAAG
TCTTTTTCCGCATCAAACGTTCTACCCAGCTGAAAAAGCTGATGAACGCATACTGTGACCGTCAGTCTGT
AGACATGACCGCAATTGCTTTCCTGTTTGATGGTCGTCGCCTGCGTGCGGAACAGACCCCGGATGAACTG
GAGATGGAAGATGGCGACGAAATCGACGCAATGCTTCATCAGACTGGTGGCATGCCGAGCGCGCTGGATG
CGATTGTGGCGGATGTGCGCGAAGATGTTGCTGCACGTGAGGCAGTTGTCCCCTTCGACGAGATCAAGGA
ACGTGCAGCACGTGCACCCCCACCTCGTGATGTTCTCGCCGCCTTGCGTGCACCCGGGGTTGGAATCATC
GCATTATACTTACGTAAGTCTCCCAGTGGTCTTGACGTTGAGCGTGACCCCATCGAGTACGCAAAGACTG
CAGAGAAGTACGCAGTCGCCCTCGTAGTATACACAGACGAGAAGTACTGGAATGGTTCGTACGAGGACTT
AGAGAAGATCCGTAGTGCAGTTGACATCCCTGTTATCTGTTTCGACTACATCGTTGACCCATACCAAATC
TACCTCGCACGTGCCTACCAAGCTGACGCAATCGTATTATTATTATCGGTCCTCGACGACGAGCAATACC
GTCAACTTGCCGCCGTCGCCCACTCACTTAATATGGGTGTTATCGTTGACGTTCACACGGAAGAGGAGTT
AGAGCGTGCACTCAAGGCCGGGGCCGAGATCATCGGGATCTTAAATCAAGACTTAAAGACATTCGAGGTC
GACCGTAATACTGCAGAGCGTTTAGGACGTCTTGCTCGTGAGCGTGGATTCACAGGTGTCTTATTAGCCG
TTGGCGGGTACTCCACTAAAGAGGAGCTTAAGTCGATGCGTGGTCTTTTCGACGCAGTCTTAATCGGTGA
GAGTTTAATGCGCGCGCCGGATCCGGAAAAAGCGATTCGCGAACTGGTGGGCTAATAA
